Addgene plasmid #111594: pLG_GI3
Purpose: hU6-sgRNA GI Library vector
Depositing lab: Jonathan Weissman. Depositing organization: University of California, San Francisco (UCSF). Publication: Mapping the Genetic Landscape of Human Cells. Horlbeck MA, Xu A, Wang M, Bennett NK, Park CY, Bogdanoff D, Adamson B, Chow ED, Kampmann M, Peterson TR, Nakamura K, Fischbach MA, Weissman JS, Gilbert LA. Cell. 2018 Aug 9;174(4):953-967.e22. doi: 10.1016/j.cell.2018.06.010. Epub 2018 Jul 19. PubMed 30033366.
Backbone
  Vector backbone: pSICO derivative
  Backbone manufacturer: Addgene
  Backbone size w/o insert (bp): 8200
  Total vector size (bp): 8888
  Vector type: Mammalian Expression, Lentiviral, CRISPR
  Selectable markers: Puromycin
Growth in bacteria
  Bacterial resistance: Ampicillin, 100 μg/mL
  Growth temperature: 37°C
  Growth strain: NEB Stable
  Copy number: Low Copy
Gene/Insert
  Gene/Insert name: sgRNA
  gRNA/shRNA sequence: GNNNNNNNNNNNNNNNNNNN
Terms and licenses: Academic/Nonprofit Terms; Industry Terms: Not Available to Industry
How to cite: pLG_GI3 was a gift from Jonathan Weissman (Addgene plasmid # 111594 ; http://n2t.net/addgene:111594 ; RRID:Addgene_111594)
