[The description below was written by a language model from this plasmid's Addgene catalogue record and pLannotate feature annotations shown in this document.]
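Description:
pLG_GI3 is a lentiviral CRISPR guide RNA expression vector built on a pSICO-derived backbone and intended as a library vector for genetic interaction (GI) screening in mammalian cells. It is propagated in bacteria through a ColE1/pUC-type origin with ampicillin resistance (AmpR under its own bla promoter). The catalogue lists it as low copy, although the annotated origin is of the high-copy type. The catalogue gives a total size of 8,888 bp, while the sequenced record behind the feature table is 8,917 nt, a minor discrepancy.

The viral portion has a CMV enhancer/promoter placed upstream of a truncated HIV-1 5' LTR, which drives genomic RNA production in packaging cells. This is followed by the Ψ packaging signal with a gag fragment, the RRE for Rev-dependent nuclear export, and the cPPT/CTS. A second truncated LTR, preceded by a nef fragment, closes the provirus.

Between these elements, a human U6 RNA polymerase III promoter drives an sgRNA made of a variable 20-nt targeting position, shown only as a placeholder in the record, joined to a Streptococcus pyogenes Cas9 tracrRNA-derived scaffold. Downstream, an EF-1α promoter expresses puromycin N-acetyltransferase and then TagBFP. The linker between these two coding regions is not annotated. This cassette allows drug selection and blue-fluorescence tracking of transduced cells. A single loxP site, probably a remnant of the pSICO design, and a WPRE, which enhances transcript expression, follow the reporter.

The plasmid encodes no Cas9 or dCas9 effector, so one must be supplied separately in the target cells. The record does not say how this vector is combined with others to build the dual-guide GI libraries.
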