Features (pLannotate 1.2.2; 23 found; start..end, strand, type, name):
     32..84      -  misc_feature   bom (fragment): basis of mobility region from pBR322
    239..618     +  enhancer       CMV enhancer: human cytomegalovirus immediate early enhancer
    619..818     +  promoter       CMV promoter: human cytomegalovirus (CMV) immediate early promoter
    836..1016    +  LTR            5' LTR (truncated): truncated 5' long terminal repeat (LTR) from HIV-1
   1063..1188    +  misc_feature   HIV-1 Ψ: packaging signal of human immunodeficiency virus type 1
   1172..1510    +  CDS            HIV-1 gag (fragment): gag protein from human immunodeficiency virus 1; gag
   1685..1918    +  misc_feature   RRE: The Rev response element (RRE) of HIV-1 allows for Rev-dependent mRNA export from the nucleus to the cytoplasm.
   2295..2395    +  CDS            Rev (fragment): human immunodeficiency virus 1 (HIV-1) Rev protein; rev; enhances nuclear export of unspliced and incompletely spliced viral mRNAs
   2445..2562    +  misc_feature   cPPT/CTS: central polypurine tract and central termination sequence of HIV-1
   2702..2939    +  promoter       U6 promoter: RNA polymerase III promoter for human U6 snRNA
   2989..3056    +  misc_RNA       tracrRNA (fragment): trans-activating CRISPR RNA for the Streptococcus pyogenes CRISPR/Cas9 system
   3145..4316    +  promoter       EF-1α promoter: strong constitutive promoter for human elongation factor EF-1α
   4328..4924    +  CDS            PuroR: puromycin N-acetyltransferase; pac from Streptomyces alboniger; confers resistance to puromycin
   5000..5698    +  CDS            TagBFP: monomeric blue fluorescent protein mammalian codon-optimized
   5718..5751    +  protein_bind   loxP: Cre-mediated recombination occurs in the 8-bp core sequence (GCATACAT). Cre recombinase
   5784..5807    +  misc_feature   MCS (fragment): pBluescript multiple cloning site
   5807..6395    +  misc_feature   WPRE: woodchuck hepatitis virus posttranscriptional regulatory element
   6396..6415    +  misc_feature   MCS (fragment): pBluescript multiple cloning site
   6417..6917    +  CDS            nef (fragment): NEF_HV1LA - Experimental evidence at protein level: Swiss-Prot protein existence level 1. Extracellular Nef protein targets CD4(+) T-lymphocytes for apoptosis by interacting with CXCR4 surface receptors. From Human immunodeficiency virus type 1 group M subtype B (isolate Lai) (HIV-1).
   6924..7104    +  LTR            5' LTR (truncated): truncated 5' long terminal repeat (LTR) from HIV-1
   7166..7754    -  rep_origin     ori: high-copy-number ColE1/pMB1/pBR322/pUC origin of replication
   7925..8785    -  CDS            AmpR: β-lactamase; bla; confers resistance to ampicillin, carbenicillin, and related antibiotics
   8786..8890    -  promoter       AmpR promoter: bla
>Addgene plasmid #111594 | pLG_GI3 | addgene full sequence | sequence record 222726 | Addgene NGS Result
CGTCGACGGATCGGGAGATCTCCCGATCCCCTATGGTGCACTCTCAGTACAATCTGCTCTGATGCCGCAT
AGTTAAGCCAGTATCTGCTCCCTGCTTGTGTGTTGGAGGTCGCTGAGTAGTGCGCGAGCAAAATTTAAGC
TACAACAAGGCAAGGCTTGACCGACAATTGCATGAAGAATCTGCTTAGGGTTAGGCGTTTTGCGCTGCTT
CGCGATGTACGGGCCAGATATACGCGTTGACATTGATTATTGACTAGTTATTAATAGTAATCAATTACGG
GGTCATTAGTTCATAGCCCATATATGGAGTTCCGCGTTACATAACTTACGGTAAATGGCCCGCCTGGCTG
ACCGCCCAACGACCCCCGCCCATTGACGTCAATAATGACGTATGTTCCCATAGTAACGCCAATAGGGACT
TTCCATTGACGTCAATGGGTGGAGTATTTACGGTAAACTGCCCACTTGGCAGTACATCAAGTGTATCATA
TGCCAAGTACGCCCCCTATTGACGTCAATGACGGTAAATGGCCCGCCTGGCATTATGCCCAGTACATGAC
CTTATGGGACTTTCCTACTTGGCAGTACATCTACGTATTAGTCATCGCTATTACCATGGTGATGCGGTTT
TGGCAGTACATCAATGGGCGTGGATAGCGGTTTGACTCACGGGGATTTCCAAGTCTCCACCCCATTGACG
TCAATGGGAGTTTGTTTTGGCACCAAAATCAACGGGACTTTCCAAAATGTCGTAACAACTCCGCCCCATT
GACGCAAATGGGCGGTAGGCGTGTACGGTGGGAGGTCTATATAAGCAGCGCGTTTTGCCTGTACTGGGTC
TCTCTGGTTAGACCAGATCTGAGCCTGGGAGCTCTCTGGCTAACTAGGGAACCCACTGCTTAAGCCTCAA
TAAAGCTTGCCTTGAGTGCTTCAAGTAGTGTGTGCCCGTCTGTTGTGTGACTCTGGTAACTAGAGATCCC
TCAGACCCTTTTAGTCAGTGTGGAAAATCTCTAGCAGTGGCGCCCGAACAGGGACTTGAAAGCGAAAGGG
AAACCAGAGGAGCTCTCTCGACGCAGGACTCGGCTTGCTGAAGCGCGCACGGCAAGAGGCGAGGGGCGGC
GACTGGTGAGTACGCCAAAAATTTTGACTAGCGGAGGCTAGAAGGAGAGAGATGGGTGCGAGAGCGTCAG
TATTAAGCGGGGGAGAATTAGATCGCGATGGGAAAAAATTCGGTTAAGGCCAGGGGGAAAGAAAAAATAT
AAATTAAAACATATAGTATGGGCAAGCAGGGAGCTAGAACGATTCGCAGTTAATCCTGGCCTGTTAGAAA
CATCAGAAGGCTGTAGACAAATACTGGGACAGCTACAACCATCCCTTCAGACAGGATCAGAAGAACTTAG
ATCATTATATAATACAGTAGCAACCCTCTATTGTGTGCATCAAAGGATAGAGATAAAAGACACCAAGGAA
GCTTTAGACAAGATAGAGGAAGAGCAAAACAAAAGTAAGACCACCGCACAGCAAGCGGCCGGCCGCTGAT
CTTCAGACCTGGAGGAGGAGATATGAGGGACAATTGGAGAAGTGAATTATATAAATATAAAGTAGTAAAA
ATTGAACCATTAGGAGTAGCACCCACCAAGGCAAAGAGAAGAGTGGTGCAGAGAGAAAAAAGAGCAGTGG
GAATAGGAGCTTTGTTCCTTGGGTTCTTGGGAGCAGCAGGAAGCACTATGGGCGCAGCGTCAATGACGCT
GACGGTACAGGCCAGACAATTATTGTCTGGTATAGTGCAGCAGCAGAACAATTTGCTGAGGGCTATTGAG
GCGCAACAGCATCTGTTGCAACTCACAGTCTGGGGCATCAAGCAGCTCCAGGCAAGAATCCTGGCTGTGG
AAAGATACCTAAAGGATCAACAGCTCCTGGGGATTTGGGGTTGCTCTGGAAAACTCATTTGCACCACTGC
TGTGCCTTGGAATGCTAGTTGGAGTAATAAATCTCTGGAACAGATTTGGAATCACACGACCTGGATGGAG
TGGGACAGAGAAATTAACAATTACACAAGCTTAATACACTCCTTAATTGAAGAATCGCAAAACCAGCAAG
AAAAGAATGAACAAGAATTATTGGAATTAGATAAATGGGCAAGTTTGTGGAATTGGTTTAACATAACAAA
TTGGCTGTGGTATATAAAATTATTCATAATGATAGTAGGAGGCTTGGTAGGTTTAAGAATAGTTTTTGCT
GTACTTTCTATAGTGAATAGAGTTAGGCAGGGATATTCACCATTATCGTTTCAGACCCACCTCCCAACCC
CGAGGGGACCCGACAGGCCCGAAGGAATAGAAGAAGAAGGTGGAGAGAGAGACAGAGACAGATCCATTCG
ATTAGTGAACGGATCGGCACTGCGTGCGCCAATTCTGCAGACAAATGGCAGTATTCATCCACAATTTTAA
AAGAAAAGGGGGGATTGGGGGGTACAGTGCAGGGGAAAGAATAGTAGACATAATAGCAACAGACATACAA
ACTAAAGAATTACAAAAACAAATTACAAAAATTCAAAATTTTCGGGTTTATTACAGGGACAGCAGAGATC
CAGTTTGGTTAGTACCGGGCCCGCTCTAGAATGAGATCAAGGTCGCGAACCTGAATGCAGTCTCTCGGAG
GGCGAAGAATCCTGCAGGCTCGAGCCAAGGTCGGGCAGGAAGAGGGCCTATTTCCCATGATTCCTTCATA
TTTGCATATACGATACAAGGCTGTTAGAGAGATAATTGGAATTAATTTGACTGTAAACACAAAGATATTA
GTACAAAATACGTGACGTAGAAAGTAATAATTTCTTGGGTAGTTTGCAGTTTTAAAATTATGTTTTAAAA
TGGACTATCATATGCTTACCGTAACTTGAAAGTATTTCGATTTCTTGGCTTTATATATCTTGTGGAAAGC
CACCTTGTTGGAGACTCGCGTGTGGCCCCAGTTTAAGAGCTAAGCTGGAAACAGCATAGCAAGTTTAAAT
AAGGCTAGTCCGTTATCAACTTGAAAAAGTGGCACCGAGTCGGTGCTTTTTTTAATAGTATTTAACCAAC
CTAGGGCCCTGCAGGCTAGGATCCATTAGGCGGCCGCGTGGATAACCGTATTACCGCCATGCATGTGCCC
GTCAGTGGGCAGAGCGCACATCGCCCACAGTCCCCGAGAAGTTGGGGGGAGGGGTCGGCAATTGAACCGG
TGCCTAGAGAAGGTGGCGCGGGGTAAACTGGGAAAGTGATGTCGTGTACTGGCTCCGCCTTTTTCCCGAG
GGTGGGGGAGAACCGTATATAAGTGCAGTAGTCGCCGTGAACGTTCTTTTTCGCAACGGGTTTGCCGCCA
GAACACAGGTAAGTGCCGTGTGTGGTTCCCGCGGGCCTGGCCTCTTTACGGGTTATGGCCCTTGCGTGCC
TTGAATTACTTCCACCTGGCTGCAGTACGTGATTCTTGATCCCGAGCTTCGGGTTGGAAGTGGGTGGGAG
AGTTCGAGGCCTTGCGCTTAAGGAGCCCCTTCGCCTCGTGCTTGAGTTGAGGCCTGGCCTGGGCGCTGGG
GCCGCCGCGTGCGAATCTGGTGGCACCTTCGCGCCTGTCTCGCTGCTTTCGATAAGTCTCTAGCCATTTA
AAATTTTTGATGACCTGCTGCGACGCTTTTTTTCTGGCAAGATAGTCTTGTAAATGCGGGCCAAGATCTG
CACACTGGTATTTCGGTTTTTGGGGCCGCGGGCGGCGACGGGGCCCGTGCGTCCCAGCGCACATGTTCGG
CGAGGCGGGGCCTGCGAGCGCGGCCACCGAGAATCGGACGGGGGTAGTCTCAAGCTGGCCGGCCTGCTCT
GGTGCCTGGCCTCGCGCCGCCGTGTATCGCCCCGCCCTGGGCGGCAAGGCTGGCCCGGTCGGCACCAGTT
GCGTGAGCGGAAAGATGGCCGCTTCCCGGCCCTGCTGCAGGGAGCTCAAAATGGAGGACGCGGCGCTCGG
GAGAGCGGGCGGGTGAGTCACCCACACAAAGGAAAAGGGCCTTTCCGTCCTCAGCCGTCGCTTCATGTGA
CTCCACGGAGTACCGGGCGCCGTCCAGGCACCTCGATTAGTTCTCGCGCTTTTGGAGTACGTCGTCTTTA
GGTTGGGGGGAGGGGTTTTATGCGATGGAGTTTCCCCACACTGAGTGGGTGGAGACTGAAGTTAGGCCAG
CTTGGCACTTGATGTAATTCTCCTTGGAATTTGCCCTTTTTGAGTTTGGATCTTGGTTCATTCTCAAGCC
TCAGACAGTGGTTCAAAGTTTTTTTCTTCCATTTCAGGTGTCGTGAGCTAGCCCACCATGACCGAGTACA
AGCCCACGGTGCGCCTCGCCACCCGCGACGACGTCCCCCGGGCCGTACGCACCCTCGCCGCCGCGTTCGC
CGACTACCCCGCCACGCGCCACACCGTCGACCCGGACCGCCACATCGAGCGGGTCACCGAGCTGCAAGAA
CTCTTCCTCACGCGCGTCGGGCTCGACATCGGCAAGGTGTGGGTCGCGGACGACGGCGCCGCGGTGGCGG
TCTGGACCACGCCGGAGAGCGTCGAAGCGGGGGCGGTGTTCGCCGAGATCGGCCCGCGCATGGCCGAGTT
GAGCGGTTCCCGGCTGGCCGCGCAGCAACAGATGGAAGGCCTCCTGGCGCCGCACCGGCCCAAGGAGCCC
GCGTGGTTCCTGGCCACCGTCGGCGTCTCGCCCGACCACCAGGGCAAGGGTCTGGGCAGCGCCGTCGTGC
TCCCCGGAGTGGAGGCGGCCGAGCGCGCCGGGGTGCCCGCCTTCCTGGAGACCTCCGCGCCCCGCAACCT
CCCCTTCTACGAGCGGCTCGGCTTCACCGTCACCGCCGACGTCGAGGTGCCCGAAGGACCGCGCACCTGG
TGCATGACCCGCAAGCCCGGTGCCGGATCGGGAGAGGGCAGAGGAAGTCTGCTAACATGCGGTGACGTCG
AGGAGAATCCTGGCCCACCGGTCGCCACCAGCGAGCTGATTAAGGAGAACATGCACATGAAGCTGTACAT
GGAGGGCACCGTGGACAACCATCACTTCAAGTGCACATCCGAGGGCGAAGGCAAGCCCTACGAGGGCACC
CAGACCATGAGAATCAAGGTGGTCGAGGGCGGCCCTCTCCCCTTCGCCTTCGACATCCTGGCTACTAGCT
TCCTCTACGGCAGCAAGACCTTCATCAACCACACCCAGGGCATCCCCGACTTCTTCAAGCAGTCCTTCCC
TGAGGGCTTCACATGGGAGAGAGTCACCACATACGAAGACGGGGGCGTGCTGACCGCTACCCAGGACACC
AGCCTCCAGGACGGCTGCCTCATCTACAACGTCAAGATCAGAGGGGTGAACTTCACATCCAACGGCCCTG
TGATGCAGAAGAAAACACTCGGCTGGGAGGCCTTCACCGAGACGCTGTACCCCGCTGACGGCGGCCTGGA
AGGCAGAAACGACATGGCCCTGAAGCTCGTGGGCGGGAGCCATCTGATCGCAAACATCAAGACCACATAT
AGATCCAAGAAACCCGCTAAGAACCTCAAGATGCCTGGCGTCTACTATGTGGACTACAGACTGGAAAGAA
TCAAGGAGGCCAACAACGAGACCTACGTCGAGCAGCACGAGGTGGCAGTGGCCAGATACTGCGACCTCCC
TAGCAAACTGGGGCACAAGCTTAATTAAGAATTCGTCGAGGGACCTAATAACTTCGTATAGCATACATTA
TACGAAGTTATACATGTTTAAGGGTTCCGGTTCCACTAGGTACAATTCGATATCAAGCTTATCGATAATC
AACCTCTGGATTACAAAATTTGTGAAAGATTGACTGGTATTCTTAACTATGTTGCTCCTTTTACGCTATG
TGGATACGCTGCTTTAATGCCTTTGTATCATGCTATTGCTTCCCGTATGGCTTTCATTTTCTCCTCCTTG
TATAAATCCTGGTTGCTGTCTCTTTATGAGGAGTTGTGGCCCGTTGTCAGGCAACGTGGCGTGGTGTGCA
CTGTGTTTGCTGACGCAACCCCCACTGGTTGGGGCATTGCCACCACCTGTCAGCTCCTTTCCGGGACTTT
CGCTTTCCCCCTCCCTATTGCCACGGCGGAACTCATCGCCGCCTGCCTTGCCCGCTGCTGGACAGGGGCT
CGGCTGTTGGGCACTGACAATTCCGTGGTGTTGTCGGGGAAATCATCGTCCTTTCCTTGGCTGCTCGCCT
GTGTTGCCACCTGGATTCTGCGCGGGACGTCCTTCTGCTACGTCCCTTCGGCCCTCAATCCAGCGGACCT
TCCTTCCCGCGGCCTGCTGCCGGCTCTGCGGCCTCTTCCGCGTCTTCGCCTTCGCCCTCAGACGAGTCGG
ATCTCCCTTTGGGCCGCCTCCCCGCATCGATACCGTCGACCTCGATCGAGACCTAGAAAAACATGGAGCA
ATCACAAGTAGCAATACAGCAGCTACCAATGCTGATTGTGCCTGGCTAGAAGCACAAGAGGAGGAGGAGG
TGGGTTTTCCAGTCACACCTCAGGTACCTTTAAGACCAATGACTTACAAGGCAGCTGTAGATCTTAGCCA
CTTTTTAAAAGAAAAGGGGGGACTGGAAGGGCTAATTCACTCCCAACGAAGACAAGATATCCTTGATCTG
TGGATCTACCACACACAAGGCTACTTCCCTGATTGGCAGAACTACACACCAGGGCCAGGGATCAGATATC
CACTGACCTTTGGATGGTGCTACAAGCTAGTACCAGTTGAGCAAGAGAAGGTAGAAGAAGCCAATGAAGG
AGAGAACACCCGCTTGTTACACCCTGTGAGCCTGCATGGGATGGATGACCCGGAGAGAGAAGTATTAGAG
TGGAGGTTTGACAGCCGCCTAGCATTTCATCACATGGCCCGAGAGCTGCATCCGGACTGTACTGGGTCTC
TCTGGTTAGACCAGATCTGAGCCTGGGAGCTCTCTGGCTAACTAGGGAACCCACTGCTTAAGCCTCAATA
AAGCTTGCCTTGAGTGCTTCAAGTAGTGTGTGCCCGTCTGTTGTGTGACTCTGGTAACTAGAGATCCCTC
AGACCCTTTTAGTCAGTGTGGAAAATCTCTAGCAGCATGTGAGCAAAAGGCCAGCAAAAGGCCAGGAACC
GTAAAAAGGCCGCGTTGCTGGCGTTTTTCCATAGGCTCCGCCCCCCTGACGAGCATCACAAAAATCGACG
CTCAAGTCAGAGGTGGCGAAACCCGACAGGACTATAAAGATACCAGGCGTTTCCCCCTGGAAGCTCCCTC
GTGCGCTCTCCTGTTCCGACCCTGCCGCTTACCGGATACCTGTCCGCCTTTCTCCCTTCGGGAAGCGTGG
CGCTTTCTCATAGCTCACGCTGTAGGTATCTCAGTTCGGTGTAGGTCGTTCGCTCCAAGCTGGGCTGTGT
GCACGAACCCCCCGTTCAGCCCGACCGCTGCGCCTTATCCGGTAACTATCGTCTTGAGTCCAACCCGGTA
AGACACGACTTATCGCCACTGGCAGCAGCCACTGGTAACAGGATTAGCAGAGCGAGGTATGTAGGCGGTG
CTACAGAGTTCTTGAAGTGGTGGCCTAACTACGGCTACACTAGAAGAACAGTATTTGGTATCTGCGCTCT
GCTGAAGCCAGTTACCTTCGGAAAAAGAGTTGGTAGCTCTTGATCCGGCAAACAAACCACCGCTGGTAGC
GGTGGTTTTTTTGTTTGCAAGCAGCAGATTACGCGCAGAAAAAAAGGATCTCAAGAAGATCCTTTGATCT
TTTCTACGGGGTCTGACGCTCAGTGGAACGAAAACTCACGTTAAGGGATTTTGGTCATGAGATTATCAAA
AAGGATCTTCACCTAGATCCTTTTAAATTAAAAATGAAGTTTTAAATCAATCTAAAGTATATATGAGTAA
ACTTGGTCTGACAGTTACCAATGCTTAATCAGTGAGGCACCTATCTCAGCGATCTGTCTATTTCGTTCAT
CCATAGTTGCCTGACTCCCCGTCGTGTAGATAACTACGATACGGGAGGGCTTACCATCTGGCCCCAGTGC
TGCAATGATACCGCGAGACCCACGCTCACCGGCTCCAGATTTATCAGCAATAAACCAGCCAGCCGGAAGG
GCCGAGCGCAGAAGTGGTCCTGCAACTTTATCCGCCTCCATCCAGTCTATTAATTGTTGCCGGGAAGCTA
GAGTAAGTAGTTCGCCAGTTAATAGTTTGCGCAACGTTGTTGCCATTGCTACAGGCATCGTGGTGTCACG
CTCGTCGTTTGGTATGGCTTCATTCAGCTCCGGTTCCCAACGATCAAGGCGAGTTACATGATCCCCCATG
TTGTGCAAAAAAGCGGTTAGCTCCTTCGGTCCTCCGATCGTTGTCAGAAGTAAGTTGGCCGCAGTGTTAT
CACTCATGGTTATGGCAGCACTGCATAATTCTCTTACTGTCATGCCATCCGTAAGATGCTTTTCTGTGAC
TGGTGAGTACTCAACCAAGTCATTCTGAGAATAGTGTATGCGGCGACCGAGTTGCTCTTGCCCGGCGTCA
ATACGGGATAATACCGCGCCACATAGCAGAACTTTAAAAGTGCTCATCATTGGAAAACGTTCTTCGGGGC
GAAAACTCTCAAGGATCTTACCGCTGTTGAGATCCAGTTCGATGTAACCCACTCGTGCACCCAACTGATC
TTCAGCATCTTTTACTTTCACCAGCGTTTCTGGGTGAGCAAAAACAGGAAGGCAAAATGCCGCAAAAAAG
GGAATAAGGGCGACACGGAAATGTTGAATACTCATACTCTTCCTTTTTCAATATTATTGAAGCATTTATC
AGGGTTATTGTCTCATGAGCGGATACATATTTGAATGTATTTAGAAAAATAAACAAATAGGGGTTCCGCG
CACATTTCCCCGAAAAGTGCCACCTGA
