>Addgene plasmid #111594 | pLG_GI3 | depositor partial sequence | sequence record 209580 | pLG_GI3 sequence 8928 bps
GCTTAAGCGGTCGACGGATCGGGAGATCTCCCGATCCCCTATGGTGCACTCTCAGTACAATCTGCTCTGA
TGCCGCATAGTTAAGCCAGTATCTGCTCCCTGCTTGTGTGTTGGAGGTCGCTGAGTAGTGCGCGAGCAAA
ATTTAAGCTACAACAAGGCAAGGCTTGACCGACAATTGCATGAAGAATCTGCTTAGGGTTAGGCGTTTTG
CGCTGCTTCGCGATGTACGGGCCAGATATACGCGTTGACATTGATTATTGACTAGTTATTAATAGTAATC
AATTACGGGGTCATTAGTTCATAGCCCATATATGGAGTTCCGCGTTACATAACTTACGGTAAATGGCCCG
CCTGGCTGACCGCCCAACGACCCCCGCCCATTGACGTCAATAATGACGTATGTTCCCATAGTAACGCCAA
TAGGGACTTTCCATTGACGTCAATGGGTGGAGTATTTACGGTAAACTGCCCACTTGGCAGTACATCAAGT
GTATCATATGCCAAGTACGCCCCCTATTGACGTCAATGACGGTAAATGGCCCGCCTGGCATTATGCCCAG
TACATGACCTTATGGGACTTTCCTACTTGGCAGTACATCTACGTATTAGTCATCGCTATTACCATGGTGA
TGCGGTTTTGGCAGTACATCAATGGGCGTGGATAGCGGTTTGACTCACGGGGATTTCCAAGTCTCCACCC
CATTGACGTCAATGGGAGTTTGTTTTGGCACCAAAATCAACGGGACTTTCCAAAATGTCGTAACAACTCC
GCCCCATTGACGCAAATGGGCGGTAGGCGTGTACGGTGGGAGGTCTATATAAGCAGCGCGTTTTGCCTGT
ACTGGGTCTCTCTGGTTAGACCAGATCTGAGCCTGGGAGCTCTCTGGCTAACTAGGGAACCCACTGCTTA
AGCCTCAATAAAGCTTGCCTTGAGTGCTTCAAGTAGTGTGTGCCCGTCTGTTGTGTGACTCTGGTAACTA
GAGATCCCTCAGACCCTTTTAGTCAGTGTGGAAAATCTCTAGCAGTGGCGCCCGAACAGGGACTTGAAAG
CGAAAGGGAAACCAGAGGAGCTCTCTCGACGCAGGACTCGGCTTGCTGAAGCGCGCACGGCAAGAGGCGA
GGGGCGGCGACTGGTGAGTACGCCAAAAATTTTGACTAGCGGAGGCTAGAAGGAGAGAGATGGGTGCGAG
AGCGTCAGTATTAAGCGGGGGAGAATTAGATCGCGATGGGAAAAAATTCGGTTAAGGCCAGGGGGAAAGA
AAAAATATAAATTAAAACATATAGTATGGGCAAGCAGGGAGCTAGAACGATTCGCAGTTAATCCTGGCCT
GTTAGAAACATCAGAAGGCTGTAGACAAATACTGGGACAGCTACAACCATCCCTTCAGACAGGATCAGAA
GAACTTAGATCATTATATAATACAGTAGCAACCCTCTATTGTGTGCATCAAAGGATAGAGATAAAAGACA
CCAAGGAAGCTTTAGACAAGATAGAGGAAGAGCAAAACAAAAGTAAGACCACCGCACAGCAAGCGGCCGG
CCGCGCTGATCTTCAGACCTGGAGGAGGAGATATGAGGGACAATTGGAGAAGTGAATTATATAAATATAA
AGTAGTAAAAATTGAACCATTAGGAGTAGCACCCACCAAGGCAAAGAGAAGAGTGGTGCAGAGAGAAAAA
AGAGCAGTGGGAATAGGAGCTTTGTTCCTTGGGTTCTTGGGAGCAGCAGGAAGCACTATGGGCGCAGCGT
CAATGACGCTGACGGTACAGGCCAGACAATTATTGTCTGGTATAGTGCAGCAGCAGAACAATTTGCTGAG
GGCTATTGAGGCGCAACAGCATCTGTTGCAACTCACAGTCTGGGGCATCAAGCAGCTCCAGGCAAGAATC
CTGGCTGTGGAAAGATACCTAAAGGATCAACAGCTCCTGGGGATTTGGGGTTGCTCTGGAAAACTCATTT
GCACCACTGCTGTGCCTTGGAATGCTAGTTGGAGTAATAAATCTCTGGAACAGATTTGGAATCACACGAC
CTGGATGGAGTGGGACAGAGAAATTAACAATTACACAAGCTTAATACACTCCTTAATTGAAGAATCGCAA
AACCAGCAAGAAAAGAATGAACAAGAATTATTGGAATTAGATAAATGGGCAAGTTTGTGGAATTGGTTTA
ACATAACAAATTGGCTGTGGTATATAAAATTATTCATAATGATAGTAGGAGGCTTGGTAGGTTTAAGAAT
AGTTTTTGCTGTACTTTCTATAGTGAATAGAGTTAGGCAGGGATATTCACCATTATCGTTTCAGACCCAC
CTCCCAACCCCGAGGGGACCCGACAGGCCCGAAGGAATAGAAGAAGAAGGTGGAGAGAGAGACAGAGACA
GATCCATTCGATTAGTGAACGGATCGGCACTGCGTGCGCCAATTCTGCAGACAAATGGCAGTATTCATCC
ACAATTTTAAAAGAAAAGGGGGGATTGGGGGGTACAGTGCAGGGGAAAGAATAGTAGACATAATAGCAAC
AGACATACAAACTAAAGAATTACAAAAACAAATTACAAAAATTCAAAATTTTCGGGTTTATTACAGGGAC
AGCAGAGATCCAGTTTGGTTAGTACCGGGCCCGCTCTAGANNNNNNNNNNNNNNNNGAACCTGAATGCAG
TCTCTCGGAGGGCGAAGAATCCTGCAGGCTCGAGCCAAGGTCGGGCAGGAAGAGGGCCTATTTCCCATGA
TTCCTTCATATTTGCATATACGATACAAGGCTGTTAGAGAGATAATTGGAATTAATTTGACTGTAAACAC
AAAGATATTAGTACAAAATACGTGACGTAGAAAGTAATAATTTCTTGGGTAGTTTGCAGTTTTAAAATTA
TGTTTTAAAATGGACTATCATATGCTTACCGTAACTTGAAAGTATTTCGATTTCTTGGCTTTATATATCT
TGTGGAAAGCCACCTTGTTGGACCAGGATGGGCACCACCCGTTTAAGAGCTAAGCTGGAAACAGCATAGC
AAGTTTAAATAAGGCTAGTCCGTTATCAACTTGAAAAAGTGGCACCGAGTCGGTGCTTTTTTTNNNNNNN
NNNNNNNNNCCTAGGGCCCTGCAGGCTAGGATCCATTAGGCGGCCGCGTGGATAACCGTATTACCGCCAT
GCATGTGCCCGTCAGTGGGCAGAGCGCACATCGCCCACAGTCCCCGAGAAGTTGGGGGGAGGGGTCGGCA
ATTGAACCGGTGCCTAGAGAAGGTGGCGCGGGGTAAACTGGGAAAGTGATGTCGTGTACTGGCTCCGCCT
TTTTCCCGAGGGTGGGGGAGAACCGTATATAAGTGCAGTAGTCGCCGTGAACGTTCTTTTTCGCAACGGG
TTTGCCGCCAGAACACAGGTAAGTGCCGTGTGTGGTTCCCGCGGGCCTGGCCTCTTTACGGGTTATGGCC
CTTGCGTGCCTTGAATTACTTCCACCTGGCTGCAGTACGTGATTCTTGATCCCGAGCTTCGGGTTGGAAG
TGGGTGGGAGAGTTCGAGGCCTTGCGCTTAAGGAGCCCCTTCGCCTCGTGCTTGAGTTGAGGCCTGGCCT
GGGCGCTGGGGCCGCCGCGTGCGAATCTGGTGGCACCTTCGCGCCTGTCTCGCTGCTTTCGATAAGTCTC
TAGCCATTTAAAATTTTTGATGACCTGCTGCGACGCTTTTTTTCTGGCAAGATAGTCTTGTAAATGCGGG
CCAAGATCTGCACACTGGTATTTCGGTTTTTGGGGCCGCGGGCGGCGACGGGGCCCGTGCGTCCCAGCGC
ACATGTTCGGCGAGGCGGGGCCTGCGAGCGCGGCCACCGAGAATCGGACGGGGGTAGTCTCAAGCTGGCC
GGCCTGCTCTGGTGCCTGGCCTCGCGCCGCCGTGTATCGCCCCGCCCTGGGCGGCAAGGCTGGCCCGGTC
GGCACCAGTTGCGTGAGCGGAAAGATGGCCGCTTCCCGGCCCTGCTGCAGGGAGCTCAAAATGGAGGACG
CGGCGCTCGGGAGAGCGGGCGGGTGAGTCACCCACACAAAGGAAAAGGGCCTTTCCGTCCTCAGCCGTCG
CTTCATGTGACTCCACGGAGTACCGGGCGCCGTCCAGGCACCTCGATTAGTTCTCGCGCTTTTGGAGTAC
GTCGTCTTTAGGTTGGGGGGAGGGGTTTTATGCGATGGAGTTTCCCCACACTGAGTGGGTGGAGACTGAA
GTTAGGCCAGCTTGGCACTTGATGTAATTCTCCTTGGAATTTGCCCTTTTTGAGTTTGGATCTTGGTTCA
TTCTCAAGCCTCAGACAGTGGTTCAAAGTTTTTTTCTTCCATTTCAGGTGTCGTGAGCTAGCCCACCATG
ACCGAGTACAAGCCCACGGTGCGCCTCGCCACCCGCGACGACGTCCCCCGGGCCGTACGCACCCTCGCCG
CCGCGTTCGCCGACTACCCCGCCACGCGCCACACCGTCGACCCGGACCGCCACATCGAGCGGGTCACCGA
GCTGCAAGAACTCTTCCTCACGCGCGTCGGGCTCGACATCGGCAAGGTGTGGGTCGCGGACGACGGCGCC
GCGGTGGCGGTCTGGACCACGCCGGAGAGCGTCGAAGCGGGGGCGGTGTTCGCCGAGATCGGCCCGCGCA
TGGCCGAGTTGAGCGGTTCCCGGCTGGCCGCGCAGCAACAGATGGAAGGCCTCCTGGCGCCGCACCGGCC
CAAGGAGCCCGCGTGGTTCCTGGCCACCGTCGGCGTCTCGCCCGACCACCAGGGCAAGGGTCTGGGCAGC
GCCGTCGTGCTCCCCGGAGTGGAGGCGGCCGAGCGCGCCGGGGTGCCCGCCTTCCTGGAGACCTCCGCGC
CCCGCAACCTCCCCTTCTACGAGCGGCTCGGCTTCACCGTCACCGCCGACGTCGAGGTGCCCGAAGGACC
GCGCACCTGGTGCATGACCCGCAAGCCCGGTGCCGGATCGGGAGAGGGCAGAGGAAGTCTGCTAACATGC
GGTGACGTCGAGGAGAATCCTGGCCCACCGGTCGCCACCAGCGAGCTGATTAAGGAGAACATGCACATGA
AGCTGTACATGGAGGGCACCGTGGACAACCATCACTTCAAGTGCACATCCGAGGGCGAAGGCAAGCCCTA
CGAGGGCACCCAGACCATGAGAATCAAGGTGGTCGAGGGCGGCCCTCTCCCCTTCGCCTTCGACATCCTG
GCTACTAGCTTCCTCTACGGCAGCAAGACCTTCATCAACCACACCCAGGGCATCCCCGACTTCTTCAAGC
AGTCCTTCCCTGAGGGCTTCACATGGGAGAGAGTCACCACATACGAAGACGGGGGCGTGCTGACCGCTAC
CCAGGACACCAGCCTCCAGGACGGCTGCCTCATCTACAACGTCAAGATCAGAGGGGTGAACTTCACATCC
AACGGCCCTGTGATGCAGAAGAAAACACTCGGCTGGGAGGCCTTCACCGAGACGCTGTACCCCGCTGACG
GCGGCCTGGAAGGCAGAAACGACATGGCCCTGAAGCTCGTGGGCGGGAGCCATCTGATCGCAAACATCAA
GACCACATATAGATCCAAGAAACCCGCTAAGAACCTCAAGATGCCTGGCGTCTACTATGTGGACTACAGA
CTGGAAAGAATCAAGGAGGCCAACAACGAGACCTACGTCGAGCAGCACGAGGTGGCAGTGGCCAGATACT
GCGACCTCCCTAGCAAACTGGGGCACAAGCTTAATTAAGAATTCGTCGAGGGACCTAATAACTTCGTATA
GCATACATTATACGAAGTTATACATGTTTAAGGGTTCCGGTTCCACTAGGTACAATTCGATATCAAGCTT
ATCGATAATCAACCTCTGGATTACAAAATTTGTGAAAGATTGACTGGTATTCTTAACTATGTTGCTCCTT
TTACGCTATGTGGATACGCTGCTTTAATGCCTTTGTATCATGCTATTGCTTCCCGTATGGCTTTCATTTT
CTCCTCCTTGTATAAATCCTGGTTGCTGTCTCTTTATGAGGAGTTGTGGCCCGTTGTCAGGCAACGTGGC
GTGGTGTGCACTGTGTTTGCTGACGCAACCCCCACTGGTTGGGGCATTGCCACCACCTGTCAGCTCCTTT
CCGGGACTTTCGCTTTCCCCCTCCCTATTGCCACGGCGGAACTCATCGCCGCCTGCCTTGCCCGCTGCTG
GACAGGGGCTCGGCTGTTGGGCACTGACAATTCCGTGGTGTTGTCGGGGAAATCATCGTCCTTTCCTTGG
CTGCTCGCCTGTGTTGCCACCTGGATTCTGCGCGGGACGTCCTTCTGCTACGTCCCTTCGGCCCTCAATC
CAGCGGACCTTCCTTCCCGCGGCCTGCTGCCGGCTCTGCGGCCTCTTCCGCGTCTTCGCCTTCGCCCTCA
GACGAGTCGGATCTCCCTTTGGGCCGCCTCCCCGCATCGATACCGTCGACCTCGATCGAGACCTAGAAAA
ACATGGAGCAATCACAAGTAGCAATACAGCAGCTACCAATGCTGATTGTGCCTGGCTAGAAGCACAAGAG
GAGGAGGAGGTGGGTTTTCCAGTCACACCTCAGGTACCTTTAAGACCAATGACTTACAAGGCAGCTGTAG
ATCTTAGCCACTTTTTAAAAGAAAAGGGGGGACTGGAAGGGCTAATTCACTCCCAACGAAGACAAGATAT
CCTTGATCTGTGGATCTACCACACACAAGGCTACTTCCCTGATTGGCAGAACTACACACCAGGGCCAGGG
ATCAGATATCCACTGACCTTTGGATGGTGCTACAAGCTAGTACCAGTTGAGCAAGAGAAGGTAGAAGAAG
CCAATGAAGGAGAGAACACCCGCTTGTTACACCCTGTGAGCCTGCATGGGATGGATGACCCGGAGAGAGA
AGTATTAGAGTGGAGGTTTGACAGCCGCCTAGCATTTCATCACATGGCCCGAGAGCTGCATCCGGACTGT
ACTGGGTCTCTCTGGTTAGACCAGATCTGAGCCTGGGAGCTCTCTGGCTAACTAGGGAACCCACTGCTTA
AGCCTCAATAAAGCTTGCCTTGAGTGCTTCAAGTAGTGTGTGCCCGTCTGTTGTGTGACTCTGGTAACTA
GAGATCCCTCAGACCCTTTTAGTCAGTGTGGAAAATCTCTAGCAGCATGTGAGCAAAAGGCCAGCAAAAG
GCCAGGAACCGTAAAAAGGCCGCGTTGCTGGCGTTTTTCCATAGGCTCCGCCCCCCTGACGAGCATCACA
AAAATCGACGCTCAAGTCAGAGGTGGCGAAACCCGACAGGACTATAAAGATACCAGGCGTTTCCCCCTGG
AAGCTCCCTCGTGCGCTCTCCTGTTCCGACCCTGCCGCTTACCGGATACCTGTCCGCCTTTCTCCCTTCG
GGAAGCGTGGCGCTTTCTCATAGCTCACGCTGTAGGTATCTCAGTTCGGTGTAGGTCGTTCGCTCCAAGC
TGGGCTGTGTGCACGAACCCCCCGTTCAGCCCGACCGCTGCGCCTTATCCGGTAACTATCGTCTTGAGTC
CAACCCGGTAAGACACGACTTATCGCCACTGGCAGCAGCCACTGGTAACAGGATTAGCAGAGCGAGGTAT
GTAGGCGGTGCTACAGAGTTCTTGAAGTGGTGGCCTAACTACGGCTACACTAGAAGAACAGTATTTGGTA
TCTGCGCTCTGCTGAAGCCAGTTACCTTCGGAAAAAGAGTTGGTAGCTCTTGATCCGGCAAACAAACCAC
CGCTGGTAGCGGTGGTTTTTTTGTTTGCAAGCAGCAGATTACGCGCAGAAAAAAAGGATCTCAAGAAGAT
CCTTTGATCTTTTCTACGGGGTCTGACGCTCAGTGGAACGAAAACTCACGTTAAGGGATTTTGGTCATGA
GATTATCAAAAAGGATCTTCACCTAGATCCTTTTAAATTAAAAATGAAGTTTTAAATCAATCTAAAGTAT
ATATGAGTAAACTTGGTCTGACAGTTACCAATGCTTAATCAGTGAGGCACCTATCTCAGCGATCTGTCTA
TTTCGTTCATCCATAGTTGCCTGACTCCCCGTCGTGTAGATAACTACGATACGGGAGGGCTTACCATCTG
GCCCCAGTGCTGCAATGATACCGCGAGACCCACGCTCACCGGCTCCAGATTTATCAGCAATAAACCAGCC
AGCCGGAAGGGCCGAGCGCAGAAGTGGTCCTGCAACTTTATCCGCCTCCATCCAGTCTATTAATTGTTGC
CGGGAAGCTAGAGTAAGTAGTTCGCCAGTTAATAGTTTGCGCAACGTTGTTGCCATTGCTACAGGCATCG
TGGTGTCACGCTCGTCGTTTGGTATGGCTTCATTCAGCTCCGGTTCCCAACGATCAAGGCGAGTTACATG
ATCCCCCATGTTGTGCAAAAAAGCGGTTAGCTCCTTCGGTCCTCCGATCGTTGTCAGAAGTAAGTTGGCC
GCAGTGTTATCACTCATGGTTATGGCAGCACTGCATAATTCTCTTACTGTCATGCCATCCGTAAGATGCT
TTTCTGTGACTGGTGAGTACTCAACCAAGTCATTCTGAGAATAGTGTATGCGGCGACCGAGTTGCTCTTG
CCCGGCGTCAATACGGGATAATACCGCGCCACATAGCAGAACTTTAAAAGTGCTCATCATTGGAAAACGT
TCTTCGGGGCGAAAACTCTCAAGGATCTTACCGCTGTTGAGATCCAGTTCGATGTAACCCACTCGTGCAC
CCAACTGATCTTCAGCATCTTTTACTTTCACCAGCGTTTCTGGGTGAGCAAAAACAGGAAGGCAAAATGC
CGCAAAAAAGGGAATAAGGGCGACACGGAAATGTTGAATACTCATACTCTTCCTTTTTCAATATTATTGA
AGCATTTATCAGGGTTATTGTCTCATGAGCGGATACATATTTGAATGTATTTAGAAAAATAAACAAATAG
GGGTTCCGCGCACATTTCCCCGAAAAGTGCCACCTGAC
